>Addgene plasmid #178749 | pLm_Cas5 | addgene full sequence | sequence record 354428 | Addgene NGS Result
TGGCGAATGGG
[124 nt withheld, positions 12-135]
C
[91 nt withheld, positions 137-227]
A
[49 nt withheld, positions 229-277]
CCTTTGACGTTGGAGTCCACGTTCTTT
[37 nt withheld, positions 305-341]
ACCCTATCTCGGTCTATTCTTTTGATTTATAAGGGATTTTGCCGATTTCGGCCTATTGGTTAAAAAATGA
GCTGATTTAACAAAAATTTAACGCGAATTTTAACAAAATATTAACGCTTACAATTTAGGTGGCACTTTTC
GGGGAAATGTGCGCGGAACCCCTATTTGTTTATTTTTCTAAATACATTCAAATATGTATCCGCTCATGAA
TTAATTCTTAGAAAAACTCATCGAGCATCAAATGAAACTGCAATTTATTCATATCAGGATTATCAATACC
ATATTTTTGAAAAAGCCGTTTCTGTAATGAAGGAGAAAACTCACCGAGGCAGTTCCATAGGATGGCAAGA
TCCTGGTATCGGTCTGCGATTCCGACTCGTCCAACATCAATACAACCTATTAATTTCCCCTCGTCAAAAA
TAAGGTTATCAAGTGAGAAATCACCATGAGTGACGACTGAATCCGGTGAGAATGGCAAAAGTTTATGCAT
TTCTTTCCAGACTTGTTCAACAGGCCAGCCATTACGCTCGTCATCAAAATCACTCGCATCAACCAAACCG
TTATTCATTCGTGATTGCGCCTGAGCGAGACGAAATACGCGATCGCTGTTAAAAGGACAATTACAAACAG
GAATCGAATGCAACCGGCGCAGGAACACTGCCAGCGCATCAACAATATTTTCACCTGAATCAGGATATTC
TTCTAATACCTGGAATGCTGTTTTCCCGGGGATCGCAGTGGTGAGTAACCATGCATCATCAGGAGTACGG
ATAAAATGCTTGATGGTCGGAAGAGGCATAAATTCCGTCAGCCAGTTTAGTCTGACCATCTCATCTGTAA
CATCATTGGCAACGCTACCTTTGCCATGTTTCAGAAACAACTCTGGCGCATCGGGCTTCCCATACAATCG
ATAGATTGTCGCACCTGATTGCCCGACATTATCGCGAGCCCATTTATACCCATATAAATCAGCATCCATG
TTGGAATTTAATCGCGGCCTAGAGCAAGACGTTTCCCGTTGAATATGGCTCATAACACCCCTTGTATTAC
TGTTTATGTAAGCAGACAGTTTTATTGTTCATGACCAAAATCCCTTAACGTGAGTTTTCGTTCCACTGAG
CGTCAGACCCCGTAGAAAAGATCAAAGGATCTTCTTGAGATCCTTTTTTTCTGCGCGTAATCTGCTGCTT
GCAAACAAAAAAACCACCGCTACCAGCGGTGGTTTGTTTGCCGGATCAAGAGCTACCAACTCTTTTTCCG
AAGGTAACTGGCTTCAGCAGAGCGCAGATACCAAATACTGTCCTTCTAGTGTAGCCGTAGTTAGGCCACC
ACTTCAAGAACTCTGTAGCACCGCCTACATACCTCGCTCTGCTAATCCTGTTACCAGTGGCTGCTGCCAG
TGGCGATAAGTCGTGTCTTACCGGGTTGGACTCAAGACGATAGTTACCGGATAAGGCGCAGCGGTCGGGC
TGAACGGGGGGTTCGTGCACACAGCCCAGCTTGGAGCGAACGACCTACACCGAACTGAGATACCTACAGC
GTGAGCTATGAGAAAGCGCCACGCTTCCCGAAGGGAGAAAGGCGGACAGGTATCCGGTAAGCGGCAGGGT
CGGAACAGGAGAGCGCACGAGGGAGCTTCCAGGGGGAAACGCCTGGTATCTTTATAGTCCTGTCGGGTTT
CGCCACCTCTGACTTGAGCGTCGATTTTTGTGATGCTCGTCAGGGGGGCGGAGCCTATGGAAAAACGCCA
GCAACGCGGCCTTTTTACGGTTCCTGGCCTTTTGCTGGCCTTTTGCTCACATGTTCTTTCCTGCGTTATC
CCCTGATTCTGTGGATAACCGTATTACCGCCTTTGAGTGAGCTGATACCGCTCGCCGCAGCCGAACGACC
GAGCGCAGCGAGTCAGTGAGCGAGGAAGCGGAAGAGCGCCTGATGCGGTATTTTCTCCTTACGCATCTGT
GCGGTATTTCACACCGCAATGGTGCACTCTCAGTACAATCTGCTCTGATGCCGCATAGTTAAGCCAGTAT
ACACTCCGCTATCGCTACGTGACTGGGTCATGGCTGCGCCCCGACACCCGCCAACACCCGCTGACGCGCC
CTGACGGGCTTGTCTGCTCCCGGCATCCGCTTACAGACAAGCTGTGACCGTCTCCGGGAGCTGCATGTGT
CAGAGGTTTTCACCGTCATCACCGAAACGCGCGAGGCAGCTGCGGTAAAGCTCATCAGCGTGGTCGTGAA
GCGATTCACAGATGTCTGCCTGTTCATCCGCGTCCAGCTCGTTGAGTTTCTCCAGAAGCGTTAATGTCTG
GCTTCTGATAAAGCGGGCCATGTTAAGGGCGGTTTTTTCCTGTTTGGTCACTGATGCCTCCGTGTAAGGG
GGATTTCTGTTCATGGGGGTAATGATACCGATGAAACGAGAGAGGATGCTCACGATACGGGTTACTGATG
ATGAACATGCCCGGTTACTGGAACGTTGTGAGGGTAAACAACTGGCGGTATGGATGCGGCGGGACCAGAG
AAAAATCACTCAGGGTCAATGCCAGCGCTTCGTTAATACAGATGTAGGTGTTCCACAGGGTAGCCAGCAG
CATCCTGCGATGCAGATCCGGAACATAATGGTGCAGGGCGCTGACTTCCGCGTTTCCAGACTTTACGAAA
CACGGAAACCGAAGACCATTCATGTTGTTGCTCAGGTCGCAGACGTTTTGCAGCAGCAGTCGCTTCACGT
TCGCTCGCGTATCGGTGATTCATTCTGCTAACCAGTAAGGCAACCCCGCCAGCCTAGCCGGGTCCTCAAC
GACAGGAGCACGATCATGCGCACCCGTGGGGCCGCCATGCCGGCGATAATGGCCTGCTTCTCGCCGAAAC
GTTTGGTGGCGGGACCAGTGACGAAGGCTTGAGCGAGGGCGTGCAAGATTCCGAATACCGCAAGCGACAG
GCCGATCATCGTCGCGCTCCAGCGAAAGCGGTCCTCGCCGAAAATGACCCAGAGCGCTGCCGGCACCTGT
CCTACGAGTTGCATGATAAAGAAGACAGTCATAAGTGCGGCGACGATAGTCATGCCCCGCGCCCACCGGA
AGGAGCTGACTGGGTTGAAGGCTCTCAAGGGCATCGGTCGAGATCCCGGTGCCTAATGAGTGAGCTAACT
TACATTAATTGCGTTGCGCTCACTGCCCGCTTTCCAGTCGGGAAACCTGTCGTGCCAGCTGCATTAATGA
ATCGGCCAACGCGCGGGGAGAGGCGGTTTGCGTATTGGGCGCCAGGGTGGTTTTTCTTTTCACCAGTGAG
ACGGGCAACAGCTGATTGCCCTTCACCGCCTGGCCCTGAGAGAGTTGCAGCAAGCGGTCCACGCTGGTTT
GCCCCAGCAGGCGAAAATCCTGTTTGATGGTGGTTAACGGCGGGATATAACATGAGCTGTCTTCGGTATC
GTCGTATCCCACTACCGAGATATCCGCACCAACGCGCAGCCCGGACTCGGTAATGGCGCGCATTGCGCCC
AGCGCCATCTGATCGTTGGCAACCAGCATCGCAGTGGGAACGATGCCCTCATTCAGCATTTGCATGGTTT
GTTGAAAACCGGACATGGCACTCCAGTCGCCTTCCCGTTCCGCTATCGGCTGAATTTGATTGCGAGTGAG
ATATTTATGCCAGCCAGCCAGACGCAGACGCGCCGAGACAGAACTTAATGGGCCCGCTAACAGCGCGATT
TGCTGGTGACCCAATGCGACCAGATGCTCCACGCCCAGTCGCGTACCGTCTTCATGGGAGAAAATAATAC
TGTTGATGGGTGTCTGGTCAGAGACATCAAGAAATAACGCCGGAACATTAGTGCAGGCAGCTTCCACAGC
AATGGCATCCTGGTCATCCAGCGGATAGTTAATGATCAGCCCACTGACGCGTTGCGCGAGAAGATTGTGC
ACCGCCGCTTTACAGGCTTCGACGCCGCTTCGTTCTACCATCGACACCACCACGCTGGCACCCAGTTGAT
CGGCGCGAGATTTAATCGCCGCGACAATTTGCGACGGCGCGTGCAGGGCCAGACTGGAGGTGGCAACGCC
AATCAGCAACGACTGTTTGCCCGCCAGTTGTTGTGCCACGCGGTTGGGAATGTAATTCAGCTCCGCCATC
GCCGCTTCCACTTTTTCCCGCGTTTTCGCAGAAACGTGGCTGGCCTGGTTCACCACGCGGGAAACGGTCT
GATAAGAGACACCGGCATACTCTGCGACATCGTATAACGTTACTGGTTTCACATTCACCACCCTGAATTG
ACTCTCTTCCGGGCGCTATCATGCCATACCGCGAAAGGTTTTGCGCCATTCGATGGTGTCCGGGATCTCG
ACGCTCTCCCTTATGCGACTCCTGCATTAGGAAGCAGCCCAGTAGTAGGTTGAGGCCGTTGAGCACCGCC
GCCGCAAGGAATGGTGCATGCAAGGAGATGGCGCCCAACAGTCCCCCGGCCACGGGGCCTGCCACCATAC
CCACGCCGAAACAAGCGCTCATGAGCCCGAAGTGGCGAGCCCGATCTTCCCCATCGGTGATGTCGGCGAT
ATAGGCGCCAGCAACCGCACCTGTGGCGCCGGTGATGCCGGCCACGATGCGTCCGGCGTAGAGGATCGAG
ATCTCGATCCCGCGAAATTAATACGACTCACTATAGGGGAATTGTGAGCGGATAACAATTCCCCCCTAGA
CGTTAAGTCTAACTAAACATAGGAGGTTTCAACATGCCCGAAGTCACCACCACTTTACTGCTGCGTCTCG
TGGGGCCACTTCAGGCATGGGGCACGACTTCTAGGTTTGACGAGAGAGACACCCAACTCGAACCGTCTAA
AAGTGGGGTGCTGGGGCTTGTTTGTGCTGCACTGGGCAGGGATCGTGCAGAATCAGTGCATGACCTTGCA
GCCTTGAAGATGGGTGTGCGAGTCGATAGAGAGGGTCTCCTGATGCGGGATTATCAGACCGCGGCGGGTG
TCTTGATAGCGGCAACTGGTAAAGCGGATCTTGGAAGGACTGTAGTCAGTCCGCGTTATTACCTTGCGGA
TGCGGCATTTCTGGTAGGATTACAGGGTGACGATAGTGGTTTATTACGGCAAGTTTCAGCAGCATTGAGA
GCTCCACGCTGGCCTTTAGCTTTGGGTCGGAAGGCGATGGTCCCAGGCCTTCCCGTTTGGCTGCCAGACG
ACCTGCAGGCGGGCGATCTGGTCACCACTTTAGCATCACATCCAAGGATCGCTCCGCCACGCTTCGAGCA
TAGAGGCCAACCCGTGCGCCTCATGCTGGAACACCCGGATTCGGGTGCCCTCCGGCACGACCAGCCTGTA
GCCCCCTATGCTGCAAGACGCTTTGGACCACGCTTTGTTTTACCTGGTGTTCTTGATCATGTACCCGAAC
CGGCCGCGCTTGAGCCCAGATAACTCGAGCACCACCACCACCACCACTGAGATCCGGCTGCTAACAAAGC
CCGAAAGGAAGCTGAGTTGGCTGCTGCCACCGCTGAGCAATAACTAGCATAACCCCTTGGGGCCTCTAAA
CGGGTCTTGAGGGGTTTTTTGCTGAAAGGAGGAACTATATCCGGAT
Features (pLannotate 1.2.2; 17 found; start..end, strand, type, name):
     12..440     +  rep_origin     f1 ori (sequence partly withheld): f1 bacteriophage origin of replication; arrow indicates direction of (+) strand synthesis
    493..550     +  promoter       AmpR promoter (fragment): bla
    559..1374    -  CDS            KanR: aminoglycoside phosphotransferase; aph(3')-Ia; confers resistance to kanamycin in bacteria or G418 (Geneticin®) in eukaryotes
   1496..2084    +  rep_origin     ori: high-copy-number ColE1/pMB1/pBR322/pUC origin of replication
   2270..2409    -  misc_feature   bom: basis of mobility region from pBR322
   2511..2702    -  CDS            rop: Rop protein, which maintains plasmids at low copy number; rop
   2719..3099    +  CDS            YPB1_ECOLX: Protein predicted: Swiss-Prot protein existence level 4. From Escherichia coli.
   3171..3462    -  CDS            TcR (fragment): tetracycline efflux protein; tet; confers resistance to tetracycline
   3477..3498    -  protein_bind   CAP binding site: CAP binding activates transcription in the presence of cAMP. E. coli catabolite activator protein
   3511..4593    -  CDS            lacI: lac repressor; lacI; The lac repressor binds to the lac operator to inhibit transcription in E. coli. This inhibition can be relieved by adding lactose or isopropyl-β-D-thiogalactopyranoside (IPTG).
   4594..4671    -  promoter       lacI promoter: lacI
   4679..4958    -  CDS            TcR (fragment): tetracycline efflux protein; tet; confers resistance to tetracycline
   4980..4998    +  promoter       T7 promoter: promoter for bacteriophage T7 RNA polymerase
   4999..5023    +  protein_bind   lac operator: The lac repressor binds to the lac operator to inhibit transcription in E. coli. This inhibition can be relieved by adding lactose or isopropyl-β-D-thiogalactopyranoside (IPTG). lac repressor encoded by lacI
   5761..5778    +  CDS            9xHis (fragment): 9xHis affinity tag
   5788..5837    +  CDS            SET1 (fragment): solubility-enhancement tag derived from T7 phage gene 10B
   5845..5892    +  terminator     T7 terminator: transcription terminator for bacteriophage T7 RNA polymerase
