[The description below was written by a language model from this plasmid's Addgene catalogue record and pLannotate feature annotations shown in this document.]
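Description:
pLm_Cas5 is a bacterial expression plasmid built on the pET28b backbone that carries the cas5 gene from the type I-E CRISPR-Cas system of L. mobilis. It is propagated in E. coli under kanamycin selection, provided by an aminoglycoside phosphotransferase (KanR) gene. Replication relies on a ColE1/pBR322-type origin accompanied by the rop gene and the bom mobility region, consistent with the low copy number listed in the record. An f1 phage origin is also present, along with short tetracycline-resistance fragments that are non-functional remnants of the pBR322 lineage.

Expression follows the standard pET arrangement: a T7 promoter immediately followed by a lac operator drives the insert, and a T7 terminator closes the transcription unit. A plasmid-borne lacI gene with its own promoter supplies lac repressor, so transcription depends on T7 RNA polymerase and is inducible with IPTG in suitable hosts. The automated annotation does not label the cas5 coding sequence itself, but the unannotated interval of roughly 700 nt between the lac operator and the downstream elements is where the insert would lie. A short histidine-tag fragment sits just after this region, ahead of the terminator; the record does not state whether it is fused in frame to Cas5, and the cloning sites are listed as unknown. The small "SET1" hit near the terminator is probably a spurious match to backbone sequence.

The plasmid expresses a single subunit of a multi-subunit type I-E effector. The associated publication concerns rapid cell-free characterization of multi-subunit CRISPR effectors and transposons, suggesting use alongside companion plasmids encoding the other subunits. Part of the construct derives from a plasmid made by a genome institute.
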