Addgene plasmid #178749: pLm_Cas5
Purpose: Expression of L. mobilis type I-E cas5
Depositing lab: Chase Beisel. Depositing organization: Helmholtz-Zentrum fuer Infektionsforschung (HZI). Publication: Rapid cell-free characterization of multi-subunit CRISPR effectors and transposons. Wimmer F, Mougiakos I, Englert F, Beisel CL. Mol Cell. 2022 Feb 16. pii: S1097-2765(22)00102-2. doi: 10.1016/j.molcel.2022.01.026. PubMed 35216669.
Backbone
  Vector backbone: pET28b
  Vector type: Bacterial Expression
Growth in bacteria
  Bacterial resistance: Kanamycin, 50 μg/mL
  Growth temperature: 37°C
  Growth strain: DH5alpha
  Copy number: Low Copy
Gene/Insert
  Gene/Insert name: L. mobilis type I-E cas5
  Species: L. mobilis
  Cloning method: Restriction Enzyme; 5′ cloning site Unknown (unknown if destroyed); 3′ cloning site Unknown (unknown if destroyed)
Resource information
  A portion of this plasmid was derived from a plasmid made by: U.S. Department of Energy Joint Genome Institute
Terms and licenses: Academic/Nonprofit Terms; Industry Terms: Not Available to Industry
Depositor comments: If used in a publication, please acknowledge that the plasmid pEcCas5 was generated by U.S. Department of Energy Joint Genome Institute, a DOE Office of Science User Facility. The associated work was supported by the Office of Science of the U.S. Department of Energy under Contract No. DE-AC02-05CH11231.
How to cite: pLm_Cas5 was a gift from Chase Beisel (Addgene plasmid # 178749 ; http://n2t.net/addgene:178749 ; RRID:Addgene_178749)
